>Addgene plasmid #113457 | pLenti GW-mCit-PA | depositor full sequence | sequence record 214038 | pLenti GW-mCit-PA sequence 11943 bps
TACAATCTGCTCTGATGCCGCATAGTTAAGCCAGTATCTGCTCCCTGCTTGTGTGTTGGAGGTCGCTGAG
TAGTGCGCGAGCAAAATTTAAGCTACAACAAGGCAAGGCTTGACCGACAATTGCATGAAGAATCTGCTTA
GGGTTAGGCGTTTTGCGCTGCTTCGCGATGTACGGGCCAGATATACGCGTTGACATTGATTATTGACTAG
TTATTAATAGTAATCAATTACGGGGTCATTAGTTCATAGCCCATATATGGAGTTCCGCGTTACATAACTT
ACGGTAAATGGCCCGCCTGGCTGACCGCCCAACGACCCCCGCCCATTGACGTCAATAATGACGTATGTTC
CCATAGTAACGCCAATAGGGACTTTCCATTGACGTCAATGGGTGGAGTATTTACGGTAAACTGCCCACTT
GGCAGTACATCAAGTGTATCATATGCCAAGTACGCCCCCTATTGACGTCAATGACGGTAAATGGCCCGCC
TGGCATTATGCCCAGTACATGACCTTATGGGACTTTCCTACTTGGCAGTACATCTACGTATTAGTCATCG
CTATTACCATGGTGATGCGGTTTTGGCAGTACATCAATGGGCGTGGATAGCGGTTTGACTCACGGGGATT
TCCAAGTCTCCACCCCATTGACGTCAATGGGAGTTTGTTTTGGCACCAAAATCAACGGGACTTTCCAAAA
TGTCGTAACAACTCCGCCCCATTGACGCAAATGGGCGGTAGGCGTGTACGGTGGGAGGTCTATATAAGCA
GCGCGTTTTGCCTGTACTGGGTCTCTCTGGTTAGACCAGATCTGAGCCTGGGAGCTCTCTGGCTAACTAG
GGAACCCACTGCTTAAGCCTCAATAAAGCTTGCCTTGAGTGCTTCAAGTAGTGTGTGCCCGTCTGTTGTG
TGACTCTGGTAACTAGAGATCCCTCAGACCCTTTTAGTCAGTGTGGAAAATCTCTAGCAGTGGCGCCCGA
ACAGGGACTTGAAAGCGAAAGGGAAACCAGAGGAGCTCTCTCGACGCAGGACTCGGCTTGCTGAAGCGCG
CACGGCAAGAGGCGAGGGGCGGCGACTGGTGAGTACGCCAAAAATTTTGACTAGCGGAGGCTAGAAGGAG
AGAGATGGGTGCGAGAGCGTCAGTATTAAGCGGGGGAGAATTAGATCGCGATGGGAAAAAATTCGGTTAA
GGCCAGGGGGAAAGAAAAAATATAAATTAAAACATATAGTATGGGCAAGCAGGGAGCTAGAACGATTCGC
AGTTAATCCTGGCCTGTTAGAAACATCAGAAGGCTGTAGACAAATACTGGGACAGCTACAACCATCCCTT
CAGACAGGATCAGAAGAACTTAGATCATTATATAATACAGTAGCAACCCTCTATTGTGTGCATCAAAGGA
TAGAGATAAAAGACACCAAGGAAGCTTTAGACAAGATAGAGGAAGAGCAAAACAAAAGTAAGACCACCGC
ACAGCAAGCGGCCGCTGATCTTCAGACCTGGAGGAGGAGATATGAGGGACAATTGGAGAAGTGAATTATA
TAAATATAAAGTAGTAAAAATTGAACCATTAGGAGTAGCACCCACCAAGGCAAAGAGAAGAGTGGTGCAG
AGAGAAAAAAGAGCAGTGGGAATAGGAGCTTTGTTCCTTGGGTTCTTGGGAGCAGCAGGAAGCACTATGG
GCGCAGCGTCAATGACGCTGACGGTACAGGCCAGACAATTATTGTCTGGTATAGTGCAGCAGCAGAACAA
TTTGCTGAGGGCTATTGAGGCGCAACAGCATCTGTTGCAACTCACAGTCTGGGGCATCAAGCAGCTCCAG
GCAAGAATCCTGGCTGTGGAAAGATACCTAAAGGATCAACAGCTCCTGGGGATTTGGGGTTGCTCTGGAA
AACTCATTTGCACCACTGCTGTGCCTTGGAATGCTAGTTGGAGTAATAAATCTCTGGAACAGATTTGGAA
TCACACGACCTGGATGGAGTGGGACAGAGAAATTAACAATTACACAAGCTTAATACACTCCTTAATTGAA
GAATCGCAAAACCAGCAAGAAAAGAATGAACAAGAATTATTGGAATTAGATAAATGGGCAAGTTTGTGGA
ATTGGTTTAACATAACAAATTGGCTGTGGTATATAAAATTATTCATAATGATAGTAGGAGGCTTGGTAGG
TTTAAGAATAGTTTTTGCTGTACTTTCTATAGTGAATAGAGTTAGGCAGGGATATTCACCATTATCGTTT
CAGACCCACCTCCCAACCCCGAGGGGACCCGACAGGCCCGAAGGAATAGAAGAAGAAGGTGGAGAGAGAG
ACAGAGACAGATCCATTCGATTAGTGAACGGATCGGCACTGCGTGCGCCAATTCTGCAGACAAATGGCAG
TATTCATCCACAATTTTAAAAGAAAAGGGGGGATTGGGGGGTACAGTGCAGGGGAAAGAATAGTAGACAT
AATAGCAACAGACATACAAACTAAAGAATTACAAAAACAAATTACAAAAATTCAAAATTTTCGGGTTTAT
TACAGGGACAGCAGAGATCCAGTTTGGTTAATTAACCCGTGTCGGCTCCAGATCTGGCCTCCGCGCCGGG
TTTTGGCGCCTCCCGCGGGCGCCCCCCTCCTCACGGCGAGCGCTGCCACGTCAGACGAAGGGCGCAGGAG
CGTTCCTGATCCTTCCGCCCGGACGCTCAGGACAGCGGCCCGCTGCTCATAAGACTCGGCCTTAGAACCC
CAGTATCAGCAGAAGGACATTTTAGGACGGGACTTGGGTGACTCTAGGGCACTGGTTTTCTTTCCAGAGA
GCGGAACAGGCGAGGAAAAGTAGTCCCTTCTCGGCGATTCTGCGGAGGGATCTCCGTGGGGCGGTGAACG
CCGATGATTATATAAGGACGCGCCGGGTGTGGCACAGCTAGTTCCGTCGCAGCCGGGATTTGGGTCGCGG
TTCTTGTTTGTGGATCGCTGTGATCGTCACTTGGTGAGTTGCGGGCTGCTGGGCTGGCCGGGGCTTTCGT
GGCCGCCGGGCCGCTCGGTGGGACGGAAGCGTGTGGAGAGACCGCCAAGGGCTGTAGTCTGGGTCCGCGA
GCAAGGTTGCCCTGAACTGGGGGTTGGGGGGAGCGCACAAAATGGCGGCTGTTCCCGAGTCTTGAATGGA
AGACGCTTGTAAGGCGGGCTGTGAGGTCGTTGAAACAAGGTGGGGGGCATGGTGGGCGGCAAGAACCCAA
GGTCTTGAGGCCTTCGCTAATGCGGGAAAGCTCTTATTCGGGTGAGATGGGCTGGGGCACCATCTGGGGA
CCCTGACGTGAAGTTTGTCACTGACTGGAGAACTCGGGTTTGTCGTCTGGTTGCGGGGGCGGCAGTTATG
CGGTGCCGTTGGGCAGTGCACCCGTACCTTTGGGAGCGCGCGCCTCGTCGTGTCGTGACGTCACCCGTTC
TGTTGGCTTATAATGCAGGGTGGGGCCACCTGCCGGTAGGTGTGCGGTAGGCTTTTCTCCGTCGCAGGAC
GCAGGGTTCGGGCCTAGGGTAGGCTCTCCTGAATCGACAGGCGCCGGACCTCTGGTGAGGGGAGGGATAA
GTGAGGCGTCAGTTTCTTTGGTCGGTTTTATGTACCTATCTTCTTAAGTAGCTGAAGCTCCGGTTTTGAA
CTATGCGCTCGGGGTTGGCGAGTGTGTTTTGTGAAGTTTTTTAGGCACCTTTTGAAATGTAATCATTTGG
GTCAATATGTAATTTTCAGTGTTAGACTAGTAAATTGTCCGCTAAATTCTGGCCGTTTTTTGGCTTTTTT
GTTAGACGAAGCTTGGGCCCGGGAATTAATTCGCTAGCACAAGTTTGTACAAAAAAGCTGAACGAGAAAC
GTAAAATGATATAAATATCAATATATTAAATTAGATTTTGCATAAAAAACAGACTACATAATACTGTAAA
ACACAACATATCCAGTCACTATGGCGGCCGCATTAGGCACCCCAGGCTTTACACTTTATGCTTCCGGCTC
GTATAATGTGTGGATTTTGAGTTAGGATCCGTCGAGATTTTCAGGAGCTAAGGAAGCTAAAATGGAGAAA
AAAATCACTGGATATACCACCGTTGATATATCCCAATGGCATCGTAAAGAACATTTTGAGGCATTTCAGT
CAGTTGCTCAATGTACCTATAACCAGACCGTTCAGCTGGATATTACGGCCTTTTTAAAGACCGTAAAGAA
AAATAAGCACAAGTTTTATCCGGCCTTTATTCACATTCTTGCCCGCCTGATGAATGCTCATCCGGAATTC
CGTATGGCAATGAAAGACGGTGAGCTGGTGATATGGGATAGTGTTCACCCTTGTTACACCGTTTTCCATG
AGCAAACTGAAACGTTTTCATCGCTCTGGAGTGAATACCACGACGATTTCCGGCAGTTTCTACACATATA
TTCGCAAGATGTGGCGTGTTACGGTGAAAACCTGGCCTATTTCCCTAAAGGGTTTATTGAGAATATGTTT
TTCGTCTCAGCCAATCCCTGGGTGAGTTTCACCAGTTTTGATTTAAACGTGGCCAATATGGACAACTTCT
TCGCCCCCGTTTTCACCATGGGCAAATATTATACGCAAGGCGACAAGGTGCTGATGCCGCTGGCGATTCA
GGTTCATCATGCCGTCTGTGATGGCTTCCATGTCGGCAGAATGCTTAATGAATTACAACAGTACTGCGAT
GAGTGGCAGGGCGGGGCGTAATCTAGAGGATCCGGCTTACTAAAAGCCAGATAACAGTATGCGTATTTGC
GCGCTGATTTTTGCGGTATAAGAATATATACTGATATGTATACCCGAAGTATGTCAAAAAGAGGTGTGCT
ATGAAGCAGCGTATTACAGTGACAGTTGACAGCGACAGCTATCAGTTGCTCAAGGCATATATGATGTCAA
TATCTCCGGTCTGGTAAGCACAACCATGCAGAATGAAGCCCGTCGTCTGCGTGCCGAACGCTGGAAAGCG
GAAAATCAGGAAGGGATGGCTGAGGTCGCCCGGTTTATTGAAATGAACGGCTCTTTTGCTGACGAGAACA
GGGACTGGTGAAATGCAGTTTAAGGTTTACACCTATAAAAGAGAGAGCCGTTATCGTCTGTTTGTGGATG
TACAGAGTGATATTATTGACACGCCCGGGCGACGGATGGTGATCCCCCTGGCCAGTGCACGTCTGCTGTC
AGATAAAGTCTCCCGTGAACTTTACCCGGTGGTGCATATCGGGGATGAAAGCTGGCGCATGATGACCACC
GATATGGCCAGTGTGCCGGTCTCCGTTATCGGGGAAGAAGTGGCTGATCTCAGCCACCGCGAAAATGACA
TCAAAAACGCCATTAACCTGATGTTCTGGGGAATATAAATGTCAGGCTCCCTTATACACAGCCAGTCTGC
AGGTCGACCATAGTGACTGGATATGTTGTGTTTTACAGTATTATGTAGTCTGTTTTTTATGCAAAATCTA
ATTTAATATATTGATATTTATATCATTTTACGTTTCTCGTTCAGCTTTCTTGTACAAAGTGGTGAAGCTT
GTATCGAAAGGTGAAGAGCTGTTTACTGGCGTCGTGCCCATTTTGGTGGAACTTGACGGTGACGTGAACG
GTCACAAATTCTCAGTCTCGGGAGAAGGCGAGGGGGACGCGACATATGGGAAACTCACACTGAAGTTCAT
CTGCACGACTGGAAAGCTGCCTGTCCCTTGGCCTACACTCGTCACGACGTTCGGTTATGGTTTGATGTGT
TTCGCAAGATATCCTGACCACATGAAACAGCATGATTTCTTTAAGAGCGCCATGCCCGAAGGTTATGTCC
AGGAGAGGACTATCTTCTTTAAGGACGATGGGAACTACAAGACTCGGGCAGAGGTGAAATTTGAGGGGGA
CACGCTTGTGAATAGAATCGAACTCAAAGGCATCGATTTCAAGGAGGATGGAAACATTCTCGGACACAAA
CTTGAGTACAATTACAACAGCCACAACGTGTATATCATGGCGGACAAACAGAAGAATGGAATCAAAGTGA
ACTTCAAGATCAGACACAATATCGAAGATGGGTCAGTGCAGCTGGCTGATCATTACCAGCAGAATACGCC
CATCGGGGACGGTCCAGTCTTGTTGCCGGATAACCACTACCTTTCATACCAGTCGAAGTTGTCCAAAGAC
CCCAACGAGAAGAGGGATCACATGGTGCTTCTTGAATTTGTCACAGCCGCTGGTGAATTCGGCTCGGGCT
CGGTGGACAACAAATTCAACAAAGAACAACAAAACGCGTTCTATGAGATCTTACATTTACCTAACTTAAA
CGAAGAACAACGAAACGCCTTCATCCAAAGTTTAAAAGATGACCCAAGCCAAAGCGCTAACCTTTTAGCA
GAAGCTAAAAAGCTAAATGATGCTCAGGCGCCGAAAGTAGACAACAAATTCAACAAAGAACAACAAAACG
CGTTCTATGAGATCTTACATTTACCTAACTTAAACGAAGAACAACGAAACGCCTTCATCCAAAGTTTAAA
AGATGACCCAAGCCAAAGCGCTAACCTTTTAGCAGAAGCTAAAAAGCTAAATGGTGCTCAGGCGCCGAAA
GTAGACGCGAACTCGTGACTCGAGTCTAGAATTCGATATCAAGCTTATCGATAATCAACCTCTGGATTAC
AAAATTTGTGAAAGATTGACTGGTATTCTTAACTATGTTGCTCCTTTTACGCTATGTGGATACGCTGCTT
TAATGCCTTTGTATCATGCTATTGCTTCCCGTATGGCTTTCATTTTCTCCTCCTTGTATAAATCCTGGTT
GCTGTCTCTTTATGAGGAGTTGTGGCCCGTTGTCAGGCAACGTGGCGTGGTGTGCACTGTGTTTGCTGAC
GCAACCCCCACTGGTTGGGGCATTGCCACCACCTGTCAGCTCCTTTCCGGGACTTTCGCTTTCCCCCTCC
CTATTGCCACGGCGGAACTCATCGCCGCCTGCCTTGCCCGCTGCTGGACAGGGGCTCGGCTGTTGGGCAC
TGACAATTCCGTGGTGTTGTCGGGGAAATCATCGTCCTTTCCTTGGCTGCTCGCCTGTGTTGCCACCTGG
ATTCTGCGCGGGACGTCCTTCTGCTACGTCCCTTCGGCCCTCAATCCAGCGGACCTTCCTTCCCGCGGCC
TGCTGCCGGCTCTGCGGCCTCTTCCGCGTCTTCGCCTTCGCCCTCAGACGAGTCGGATCTCCCTTTGGGC
CGCCTCCCCGCATCGATACCGTCGACCTCGAGACCTAGAAAAACATGGAGCAATCACAAGTAGCAATACA
GCAGCTACCAATGCTGATTGTGCCTGGCTAGAAGCACAAGAGGAGGAGGAGGTGGGTTTTCCAGTCACAC
CTCAGGTACCTTTAAGACCAATGACTTACAAGGCAGCTGTAGATCTTAGCCACTTTTTAAAAGAAAAGGG
GGGACTGGAAGGGCTAATTCACTCCCAACGAAGACAAGATATCCTTGATCTGTGGATCTACCACACACAA
GGCTACTTCCCTGATTGGCAGAACTACACACCAGGGCCAGGGATCAGATATCCACTGACCTTTGGATGGT
GCTACAAGCTAGTACCAGTTGAGCAAGAGAAGGTAGAAGAAGCCAATGAAGGAGAGAACACCCGCTTGTT
ACACCCTGTGAGCCTGCATGGGATGGATGACCCGGAGAGAGAAGTATTAGAGTGGAGGTTTGACAGCCGC
CTAGCATTTCATCACATGGCCCGAGAGCTGCATCCGGACTGTACTGGGTCTCTCTGGTTAGACCAGATCT
GAGCCTGGGAGCTCTCTGGCTAACTAGGGAACCCACTGCTTAAGCCTCAATAAAGCTTGCCTTGAGTGCT
TCAAGTAGTGTGTGCCCGTCTGTTGTGTGACTCTGGTAACTAGAGATCCCTCAGACCCTTTTAGTCAGTG
TGGAAAATCTCTAGCAGGGCCCGTTTAAACCCGCTGATCAGCCTCGACTGTGCCTTCTAGTTGCCAGCCA
TCTGTTGTTTGCCCCTCCCCCGTGCCTTCCTTGACCCTGGAAGGTGCCACTCCCACTGTCCTTTCCTAAT
AAAATGAGGAAATTGCATCGCATTGTCTGAGTAGGTGTCATTCTATTCTGGGGGGTGGGGTGGGGCAGGA
CAGCAAGGGGGAGGATTGGGAAGACAATAGCAGGCATGCTGGGGATGCGGTGGGCTCTATGGCTTCTGAG
GCGGAAAGAACCAGCTGGGGCTCTAGGGGGTATCCCC
[124 nt withheld, positions 8228-8351]
C
[91 nt withheld, positions 8353-8443]
A
[49 nt withheld, positions 8445-8493]
CCTTTGACGTTGGAGTCCACGTTCTTT
[37 nt withheld, positions 8521-8557]
ACCCTATCTCGGTCTATTCTTTTGATTTATAAGGGATTTTGCCGATTTCGGCCTATTGGTTAAAAAATGA
GCTGATTTAACAAAAATTTAACGCGAATTAATTCTGTGGAATGTGTGTCAGTTAGGGTGTGGAAAGTCCC
CAGGCTCCCCAGCAGGCAGAAGTATGCAAAGCATGCATCTCAATTAGTCAGCAACCAGGTGTGGAAAGTC
CCCAGGCTCCCCAGCAGGCAGAAGTATGCAAAGCATGCATCTCAATTAGTCAGCAACCATAGTCCCGCCC
CTAACTCCGCCCATCCCGCCCCTAACTCCGCCCAGTTCCGCCCATTCTCCGCCCCATGGCTGACTAATTT
TTTTTATTTATGCAGAGGCCGAGGCCGCCTCTGCCTCTGAGCTATTCCAGAAGTAGTGAGGAGGCTTTTT
TGGAGGCCTAGGCTTTTGCAAAAAGCTCCCGGGAGCTTGTATATCCATTTTCGGATCTGATCAGCACGTG
TTGACAATTAATCATCGGCATAGTATATCGGCATAGTATAATACGACAAGGTGAGGAACTAAACCATGGC
CAAGTTGACCAGTGCCGTTCCGGTGCTCACCGCGCGCGACGTCGCCGGAGCGGTCGAGTTCTGGACCGAC
CGGCTCGGGTTCTCCCGGGACTTCGTGGAGGACGACTTCGCCGGTGTGGTCCGGGACGACGTGACCCTGT
TCATCAGCGCGGTCCAGGACCAGGTGGTGCCGGACAACACCCTGGCCTGGGTGTGGGTGCGCGGCCTGGA
CGAGCTGTACGCCGAGTGGTCGGAGGTCGTGTCCACGAACTTCCGGGACGCCTCCGGGCCGGCCATGACC
GAGATCGGCGAGCAGCCGTGGGGGCGGGAGTTCGCCCTGCGCGACCCGGCCGGCAACTGCGTGCACTTCG
TGGCCGAGGAGCAGGACTGACACGTGCTACGAGATTTCGATTCCACCGCCGCCTTCTATGAAAGGTTGGG
CTTCGGAATCGTTTTCCGGGACGCCGGCTGGATGATCCTCCAGCGCGGGGATCTCATGCTGGAGTTCTTC
GCCCACCCCAACTTGTTTATTGCAGCTTATAATGGTTACAAATAAAGCAATAGCATCACAAATTTCACAA
ATAAAGCATTTTTTTCACTGCATTCTAGTTGTGGTTTGTCCAAACTCATCAATGTATCTTATCATGTCTG
TATACCGTCGACCTCTAGCTAGAGCTTGGCGTAATCATGGTCATAGCTGTTTCCTGTGTGAAATTGTTAT
CCGCTCACAATTCCACACAACATACGAGCCGGAAGCATAAAGTGTAAAGCCTGGGGTGCCTAATGAGTGA
GCTAACTCACATTAATTGCGTTGCGCTCACTGCCCGCTTTCCAGTCGGGAAACCTGTCGTGCCAGCTGCA
TTAATGAATCGGCCAACGCGCGGGGAGAGGCGGTTTGCGTATTGGGCGCTCTTCCGCTTCCTCGCTCACT
GACTCGCTGCGCTCGGTCGTTCGGCTGCGGCGAGCGGTATCAGCTCACTCAAAGGCGGTAATACGGTTAT
CCACAGAATCAGGGGATAACGCAGGAAAGAACATGTGAGCAAAAGGCCAGCAAAAGGCCAGGAACCGTAA
AAAGGCCGCGTTGCTGGCGTTTTTCCATAGGCTCCGCCCCCCTGACGAGCATCACAAAAATCGACGCTCA
AGTCAGAGGTGGCGAAACCCGACAGGACTATAAAGATACCAGGCGTTTCCCCCTGGAAGCTCCCTCGTGC
GCTCTCCTGTTCCGACCCTGCCGCTTACCGGATACCTGTCCGCCTTTCTCCCTTCGGGAAGCGTGGCGCT
TTCTCATAGCTCACGCTGTAGGTATCTCAGTTCGGTGTAGGTCGTTCGCTCCAAGCTGGGCTGTGTGCAC
GAACCCCCCGTTCAGCCCGACCGCTGCGCCTTATCCGGTAACTATCGTCTTGAGTCCAACCCGGTAAGAC
ACGACTTATCGCCACTGGCAGCAGCCACTGGTAACAGGATTAGCAGAGCGAGGTATGTAGGCGGTGCTAC
AGAGTTCTTGAAGTGGTGGCCTAACTACGGCTACACTAGAAGAACAGTATTTGGTATCTGCGCTCTGCTG
AAGCCAGTTACCTTCGGAAAAAGAGTTGGTAGCTCTTGATCCGGCAAACAAACCACCGCTGGTAGCGGTG
GTTTTTTTGTTTGCAAGCAGCAGATTACGCGCAGAAAAAAAGGATCTCAAGAAGATCCTTTGATCTTTTC
TACGGGGTCTGACGCTCAGTGGAACGAAAACTCACGTTAAGGGATTTTGGTCATGAGATTATCAAAAAGG
ATCTTCACCTAGATCCTTTTAAATTAAAAATGAAGTTTTAAATCAATCTAAAGTATATATGAGTAAACTT
GGTCTGACAGTTACCAATGCTTAATCAGTGAGGCACCTATCTCAGCGATCTGTCTATTTCGTTCATCCAT
AGTTGCCTGACTCCCCGTCGTGTAGATAACTACGATACGGGAGGGCTTACCATCTGGCCCCAGTGCTGCA
ATGATACCGCGAGACCCACGCTCACCGGCTCCAGATTTATCAGCAATAAACCAGCCAGCCGGAAGGGCCG
AGCGCAGAAGTGGTCCTGCAACTTTATCCGCCTCCATCCAGTCTATTAATTGTTGCCGGGAAGCTAGAGT
AAGTAGTTCGCCAGTTAATAGTTTGCGCAACGTTGTTGCCATTGCTACAGGCATCGTGGTGTCACGCTCG
TCGTTTGGTATGGCTTCATTCAGCTCCGGTTCCCAACGATCAAGGCGAGTTACATGATCCCCCATGTTGT
GCAAAAAAGCGGTTAGCTCCTTCGGTCCTCCGATCGTTGTCAGAAGTAAGTTGGCCGCAGTGTTATCACT
CATGGTTATGGCAGCACTGCATAATTCTCTTACTGTCATGCCATCCGTAAGATGCTTTTCTGTGACTGGT
GAGTACTCAACCAAGTCATTCTGAGAATAGTGTATGCGGCGACCGAGTTGCTCTTGCCCGGCGTCAATAC
GGGATAATACCGCGCCACATAGCAGAACTTTAAAAGTGCTCATCATTGGAAAACGTTCTTCGGGGCGAAA
ACTCTCAAGGATCTTACCGCTGTTGAGATCCAGTTCGATGTAACCCACTCGTGCACCCAACTGATCTTCA
GCATCTTTTACTTTCACCAGCGTTTCTGGGTGAGCAAAAACAGGAAGGCAAAATGCCGCAAAAAAGGGAA
TAAGGGCGACACGGAAATGTTGAATACTCATACTCTTCCTTTTTCAATATTATTGAAGCATTTATCAGGG
TTATTGTCTCATGAGCGGATACATATTTGAATGTATTTAGAAAAATAAACAAATAGGGGTTCCGCGCACA
TTTCCCCGAAAAGTGCCACCTGACAC
Features (pLannotate 1.2.2; 39 found; start..end, strand, type, name):
      1..37      -  misc_feature   bom (fragment): basis of mobility region from pBR322
    192..571     +  enhancer       CMV enhancer: human cytomegalovirus immediate early enhancer
    572..771     +  promoter       CMV promoter: human cytomegalovirus (CMV) immediate early promoter
    789..969     +  LTR            5' LTR (truncated): truncated 5' long terminal repeat (LTR) from HIV-1
   1016..1141    +  misc_feature   HIV-1 Ψ: packaging signal of human immunodeficiency virus type 1
   1125..1488    +  CDS            HIV-1 gag (fragment): gag protein from human immunodeficiency virus 1; gag
   1634..1867    +  misc_feature   RRE: The Rev response element (RRE) of HIV-1 allows for Rev-dependent mRNA export from the nucleus to the cytoplasm.
   2244..2344    +  CDS            Rev (fragment): human immunodeficiency virus 1 (HIV-1) Rev protein; rev; enhances nuclear export of unspliced and incompletely spliced viral mRNAs
   2394..2511    +  misc_feature   cPPT/CTS: central polypurine tract and central termination sequence of HIV-1
   2576..3787    +  promoter       UbC promoter: human ubiquitin C promoter
   3819..3943    +  protein_bind   attR1: mutant version of attR; recombination site for the Gateway® LR reaction LR Clonase™
   3968..3998    +  promoter       lac UV5 promoter: E. coli lac promoter with an "up" mutation
   4022..4051    +  promoter       cat promoter (fragment): promoter of the E. coli cat gene encoding chloramphenicol acetyltransferase
   4052..4711    +  CDS            CmR: chloramphenicol acetyltransferase; cat; confers resistance to chloramphenicol
   4890..5048    +  CDS            ccdA (fragment): CCDA_ECO57 - Also known as H, letA. Experimental evidence at protein level: Swiss-Prot protein existence level 1. Antitoxin component of a type II toxin-antitoxin (TA) system which inhibits the post-segregational killing (PSK) of plasmid-free cells, also referred to as a plasmid addiction system. Binds to and blocks the activity of CcdB; will also remove bound CcdB protein from the CcdB-GyrA complex by forming a CcdA-CcdB complex, a process termed rejuvenation. Functions as a transcriptional corepressor for the ccdAB operon, repression also requires CcdB (By similarity). From Escherichia coli
   5053..5355    +  CDS            ccdB: CCDB_ECOLI - Also known as G, letB, letD. Experimental evidence at protein level: Swiss-Prot protein existence level 1. Toxic component of a type II toxin-antitoxin (TA) system, functioning in plasmid maintainence. Responsible for the post- segregational killing (PSK) of plasmid-free cells, also referred to as a plasmid addiction system. Half-life of over 2 hours. Cell killing by CcdB is accompanied by filamentation, defects in chromosome and plasmid segregation, defects in cell division, formation of anucleate cells, decreased DNA synthesis and plasmid loss. Interferes with the activity of DN
   5399..5523    -  protein_bind   attR2: mutant version of attR; recombination site for the Gateway® LR reaction LR Clonase™
   5534..6214    +  CDS            (3-F)Tyr-EGFP: (3-F)Tyr-EGFP is a basic (constitutively fluorescent) green fluorescent protein published in 2004, derived from Aequorea victoria.
   6233..6406    +  CDS            ProtA: IgG-binding unit of Staphylococcus aureus protein A
   6410..6580    +  CDS            ProtA: IgG-binding unit of Staphylococcus aureus protein A
   6609..6633    +  misc_feature   MCS (fragment): pBluescript multiple cloning site
   6633..7221    +  misc_feature   WPRE: woodchuck hepatitis virus posttranscriptional regulatory element
   7158..7739    +  CDS            nef (fragment): NEF_HV1H2 - Experimental evidence at protein level: Swiss-Prot protein existence level 1. Extracellular Nef protein targets CD4(+) T-lymphocytes for apoptosis by interacting with CXCR4 surface receptors. From Human immunodeficiency virus type 1 group M subtype B (isolate HXB2) (HIV-1).
   7746..7926    +  LTR            5' LTR (truncated): truncated 5' long terminal repeat (LTR) from HIV-1
   7958..8182    +  polyA_signal   bGH poly(A) signal: bovine growth hormone polyadenylation signal
   8186..8207    +  promoter       SV40 promoter (fragment): SV40 enhancer and early promoter
   8228..8656    +  rep_origin     f1 ori (sequence partly withheld): f1 bacteriophage origin of replication; arrow indicates direction of (+) strand synthesis
   8670..8999    +  promoter       SV40 promoter: SV40 enhancer and early promoter
   9047..9094    +  promoter       EM7 promoter: synthetic bacterial promoter&nbsp
   9113..9487    +  CDS            BleoR: antibiotic-binding protein; Sh ble from Streptoalloteichus hindustanus; confers resistance to bleomycin, phleomycin, and Zeocin™
   9497..9622    +  CDS            ble (fragment): BLE_KLEPN - Experimental evidence at protein level: Swiss-Prot protein existence level 1. Binding protein with a strong affinity to the bleomycin family of antibiotics. Binds to CL990; an antimitotic-antibiotic compound. From Klebsiella pneumoniae.
   9617..9738    +  polyA_signal   SV40 poly(A) signal: SV40 polyadenylation signal
   9809..9831    -  protein_bind   lac operator (fragment): The lac repressor binds to the lac operator to inhibit transcription in E. coli. This inhibition can be relieved by adding lactose or isopropyl-β-D-thiogalactopyranoside (IPTG). lac repressor encoded by lacI
   9835..9865    -  promoter       lac promoter: promoter for the E. coli lac operon
   9880..9901    -  protein_bind   CAP binding site: CAP binding activates transcription in the presence of cAMP. E. coli catabolite activator protein
   9914..10006   -  CDS            lacI (fragment): lac repressor; lacI; The lac repressor binds to the lac operator to inhibit transcription in E. coli. This inhibition can be relieved by adding lactose or isopropyl-β-D-thiogalactopyranoside (IPTG).
  10189..10777   -  rep_origin     ori: high-copy-number ColE1/pMB1/pBR322/pUC origin of replication
  10948..11808   -  CDS            AmpR: β-lactamase; bla; confers resistance to ampicillin, carbenicillin, and related antibiotics
  11809..11913   -  promoter       AmpR promoter: bla
