>Addgene plasmid #113457 | pLenti GW-mCit-PA | addgene full sequence | sequence record 218353 | Addgene NGS Result
CCACCTCCCAACCCCGAGGGGACCCGACAGGCCCGAAGGAATAGAAGAAGAAGGTGGAGAGAGAGACAGA
GACAGATCCATTCGATTAGTGAACGGATCGGCACTGCGTGCGCCAATTCTGCAGACAAATGGCAGTATTC
ATCCACAATTTTAAAAGAAAAGGGGGGATTGGGGGGTACAGTGCAGGGGAAAGAATAGTAGACATAATAG
CAACAGACATACAAACTAAAGAATTACAAAAACAAATTACAAAAATTCAAAATTTTCGGGTTTATTACAG
GGACAGCAGAGATCCAGTTTGGTTAATTAACCCGTGTCGGCTCCAGATCTGGCCTCCGCGCCGGGTTTTG
GCGCCTCCCGCGGGCGCCCCCCTCCTCACGGCGAGCGCTGCCACGTCAGACGAAGGGCGCAGCGAGCGTC
CTGATCCTTCCGCCCGGACGCTCAGGACAGCGGCCCGCTGCTCATAAGACTCGGCCTTAGAACCCCAGTA
TCAGCAGAAGGACATTTTAGGACGGGACTTGGGTGACTCTAGGGCACTGGTTTTCTTTCCAGAGAGCGGA
ACAGGCGAGGAAAAGTAGTCCCTTCTCGGCGATTCTGCGGAGGGATCTCCGTGGGGCGGTGAACGCCGAT
GATTATATAAGGACGCGCCGGGTGTGGCACAGCTAGTTCCGTCGCAGCCGGGATTTGGGTCGCGGTTCTT
GTTTGTGGATCGCTGTGATCGTCACTTGGTGAGTAGCGGGCTGCTGGGCTGGCCGGGGCTTTCGTGGCCG
CCGGGCCGCTCGGTGGGACGGAAGCGTGTGGAGAGACCGCCAAGGGCTGTAGTCTGGGTCCGCGAGCAAG
GTTGCCCTGAACTGGGGGTTGGGGGGAGCGCAGCAAAATGGCGGCTGTTCCCGAGTCTTGAATGGAAGAC
GCTTGTGAGGCGGGCTGTGAGGTCGTTGAAACAAGGTGGGGGGCATGGTGGGCGGCAAGAACCCAAGGTC
TTGAGGCCTTCGCTAATGCGGGAAAGCTCTTATTCGGGTGAGATGGGCTGGGGCACCATCTGGGGACCCT
GACGTGAAGTTTGTCACTGACTGGAGAACTCGGTTTGTCGTCTGTTGCGGGGGCGGCAGTTATGGCGGTG
CCGTTGGGCAGTGCACCCGTACCTTTGGGAGCGCGCGCCCTCGTCGTGTCGTGACGTCACCCGTTCTGTT
GGCTTATAATGCAGGGTGGGGCCACCTGCCGGTAGGTGTGCGGTAGGCTTTTCTCCGTCGCAGGACGCAG
GGTTCGGGCCTAGGGTAGGCTCTCCTGAATCGACAGGCGCCGGACCTCTGGTGAGGGGAGGGATAAGTGA
GGCGTCAGTTTCTTTGGTCGGTTTTATGTACCTATCTTCTTAAGTAGCTGAAGCTCCGGTTTTGAACTAT
GCGCTCGGGGTTGGCGAGTGTGTTTTGTGAAGTTTTTTAGGCACCTTTTGAAATGTAATCATTTGGGTCA
ATATGTAATTTTCAGTGTTAGACTAGTAAATTGTCCGCTAAATTCTGGCCGTTTTTGGCTTTTTTGTTAG
ACGAAGCTTGGGCCCGGGAATTAATTCGCTAGCACAAGTTTGTACAAAAAAGCTGAACGAGAAACGTAAA
ATGATATAAATATCAATATATTAAATTAGATTTTGCATAAAAAACAGACTACATAATACTGTAAAACACA
ACATATCCAGTCACTATGGCGGCCGCATTAGGCACCCCAGGCTTTACACTTTATGCTTCCGGCTCGTATA
ATGTGTGGATTTTGAGTTAGGATCCGTCGAGATTTTCAGGAGCTAAGGAAGCTAAAATGGAGAAAAAAAT
CACTGGATATACCACCGTTGATATATCCCAATGGCATCGTAAAGAACATTTTGAGGCATTTCAGTCAGTT
GCTCAATGTACCTATAACCAGACCGTTCAGCTGGATATTACGGCCTTTTTAAAGACCGTAAAGAAAAATA
AGCACAAGTTTTATCCGGCCTTTATTCACATTCTTGCCCGCCTGATGAATGCTCATCCGGAATTCCGTAT
GGCAATGAAAGACGGTGAGCTGGTGATATGGGATAGTGTTCACCCTTGTTACACCGTTTTCCATGAGCAA
ACTGAAACGTTTTCATCGCTCTGGAGTGAATACCACGACGATTTCCGGCAGTTTCTACACATATATTCGC
AAGATGTGGCGTGTTACGGTGAAAACCTGGCCTATTTCCCTAAAGGGTTTATTGAGAATATGTTTTTCGT
CTCAGCCAATCCCTGGGTGAGTTTCACCAGTTTTGATTTAAACGTGGCCAATATGGACAACTTCTTCGCC
CCCGTTTTCACCATGGGCAAATATTATACGCAAGGCGACAAGGTGCTGATGCCGCTGGCGATTCAGGTTC
ATCATGCCGTTTGTGATGGCTTCCATGTCGGCAGAATGCTTAATGAATTACAACAGTACTGCGATGAGTG
GCAGGCGGGGCGTAATCTAGAGGATCCGGCTTACTAAAAGCCAGATAACAGTATGCGTATTTGCGCGCTG
ATTTTTGCGGTATAAGAATATATACTGATATGTATACCCGAAGTATGTCAAAAAGAGGTATGCTATGAAG
CAGCGTATTACAGTGACAGTTGACAGCGACAGCTATCAGTTGCTCAAGGCATATATGATGTCAATATCTC
CGGTCTGGTAAGCACAACCATGCAGAATGAAGCCCGTCGTCTGCGTGCCGAACGCTGGAAAGCGGAAAAT
CAGGAAGGGATGGCTGAGGTCGCCCGGTTTATTGAAATGAACGGCTCTTTTGCTGACGAGAACAGGGGCT
GGTGAAATGCAGTTTAAGGTTTACACCTATAAAAGAGAGAGCCGTTATCGTCTGTTTGTGGATGTACAGA
GTGATATTATTGACACGCCCGGGCGACGGATGGTGATCCCCCTGGCCAGTGCACGTCTGCTGTCAGATAA
AGTCCCCCGTGAACTTTACCCGGTGGTGCATATCGGGGATGAAAGCTGGCGCATGATGACCACCGATATG
GCCAGTGTGCCGGTCTCCGTTATCGGGGAAGAAGTGGCTGATCTCAGCCACCGCGAAAATGACATCAAAA
ACGCCATTAACCTGATGTTCTGGGGAATATAAATGTCAGGCTCCCTTATACACAGCCAGTCTGCAGGTCG
ACCATAGTGACTGGATATGTTGTGTTTTACAGTATTATGTAGTCTGTTTTTTATGCAAAATCTAATTTAA
TATATTGATATTTATATCATTTTACGTTTCTCGTTCAGCTTTCTTGTACAAAGTGGTGAAGCTTGTATCG
AAAGGTGAAGAGCTGTTTACTGGCGTCGTGCCCATTTTGGTGGAACTTGACGGTGACGTGAACGGTCACA
AATTCTCAGTCTCGGGAGAAGGCGAGGGGGACGCGACATATGGGAAACTCACACTGAAGTTCATCTGCAC
GACTGGAAAGCTGCCTGTCCCTTGGCCTACACTCGTCACGACGTTCGGTTATGGTTTGATGTGTTTCGCA
AGATATCCTGACCACATGAAACAGCATGATTTCTTTAAGAGCGCCATGCCCGAAGGTTATGTCCAGGAGA
GGACTATCTTCTTTAAGGACGATGGGAACTACAAGACTCGGGCAGAGGTGAAATTTGAGGGGGACACGCT
TGTGAATAGAATCGAACTCAAAGGCATCGATTTCAAGGAGGATGGAAACATTCTCGGACACAAACTTGAG
TACAATTACAACAGCCACAACGTGTATATCATGGCGGACAAACAGAAGAATGGAATCAAAGTGAACTTCA
AGATCAGACACAATATCGAAGATGGGTCAGTGCAGCTGGCTGATCATTACCAGCAGAATACGCCCATCGG
GGACGGTCCAGTCTTGTTGCCGGATAACCACTACCTTTCATACCAGTCGAAGTTGTCCAAAGACCCCAAC
GAGAAGAGGGATCACATGGTGCTTCTTGAATTTGTCACAGCCGCTGGTGAATTCGGCTCGGGCTCGGTGG
ACAACAAATTCAACAAAGAACAACAAAACGCGTTCTATGAGATCTTACATTTACCTAACTTAAACGAAGA
ACAACGAAACGCCTTCATCCAAAGTTTAAAAGATGACCCAAGCCAAAGCGCTAACCTTTTAGCAGAAGCT
AAAAAGCTAAATGATGCTCAGGCGCCGAAAGTAGACAACAAATTCAACAAAGAACAACAAAACGCGTTCT
ATGAGATCTTACATTTACCTAACTTAAACGAAGAACAACGAAACGCCTTCATCCAAAGTTTAAAAGATGA
CCCAAGCCAAAGCGCTAACCTTTTAGCAGAAGCTAAAAAGCTAAATGGTGCTCAGGCGCCGAAAGTAGAC
GCGAACTCGTGACTCGAGTCTAGAATTCGATATCAAGCTTATCGATAATCAACCTCTGGATTACAAAATT
TGTGAAAGATTGACTGGTATTCTTAACTATGTTGCTCCTTTTACGCTATGTGGATACGCTGCTTTAATGC
CTTTGTATCATGCTATTGCTTCCCGTATGGCTTTCATTTTCTCCTCCTTGTATAAATCCTGGTTGCTGTC
TCTTTATGAGGAGTTGTGGCCCGTTGTCAGGCAACGTGGCGTGGTGTGCACTGTGTTTGCTGACGCAACC
CCCACTGGTTGGGGCATTGCCACCACCTGTCAGCTCCTTTCCGGGACTTTCGCTTTCCCCCTCCCTATTG
CCACGGCGGAACTCATCGCCGCCTGCCTTGCCCGCTGCTGGACAGGGGCTCGGCTGTTGGGCACTGACAA
TTCCGTGGTGTTGTCGGGGAAATCATCGTCCTTTCCTTGGCTGCTCGCCTGTGTTGCCACCTGGATTCTG
CGCGGGACGTCCTTCTGCTACGTCCCTTCGGCCCTCAATCCAGCGGACCTTCCTTCCCGCGGCCTGCTGC
CGGCTCTGCGGCCTCTTCCGCGTCTTCGCCTTCGCCCTCAGACGAGTCGGATCTCCCTTTGGGCCGCCTC
CCCGCATCGATACCGTCGACCTCGAGACCTAGAAAAACATGGAGCAATCACAAGTAGCAATACAGCAGCT
ACCAATGCTGATTGTGCCTGGCTAGAAGCACAAGAGGAGGAGGAGGTGGGTTTTCCAGTCACACCTCAGG
TACCTTTAAGACCAATGACTTACAAGGCAGCTGTAGATCTTAGCCACTTTTTAAAAGAAAAGGGGGGACT
GGAAGGGCTAATTCACTCCCAACGAAGACAAGATATCCTTGATCTGTGGATCTACCACACACAAGGCTAC
TTCCCTGATTGGCAGAACTACACACCAGGGCCAGGGATCAGATATCCACTGACCTTTGGATGGTGCTACA
AGCTAGTACCAGTTGAGCAAGAGAAGGTAGAAGAAGCCAATGAAGGAGAGAACACCCGCTTGTTACACCC
TGTGAGCCTGCATGGGATGGATGACCCGGAGAGAGAAGTATTAGAGTGGAGGTTTGACAGCCGCCTAGCA
TTTCATCACATGGCCCGAGAGCTGCATCCGGACTGTACTGGGTCTCTCTGGTTAGACCAGATCTGAGCCT
GGGAGCTCTCTGGCTAACTAGGGAACCCACTGCTTAAGCCTCAATAAAGCTTGCCTTGAGTGCTTCAAGT
AGTGTGTGCCCGTCTGTTGTGTGACTCTGGTAACTAGAGATCCCTCAGACCCTTTTAGTCAGTGTGGAAA
ATCTCTAGCAGGGCCCGTTTAAACCCGCTGATCAGCCTCGACTGTGCCTTCTAGTTGCCAGCCATCTGTT
GTTTGCCCCTCCCCCGTGCCTTCCTTGACCCTGGAAGGTGCCACTCCCACTGTCCTTTCCTAATAAAATG
AGGAAATTGCATCGCATTGTCTGAGTAGGTGTCATTCTATTCTGGGGGGTGGGGTGGGGCAGGACAGCAA
GGGGGAGGATTGGGAAGACAATAGCAGGCATGCTGGGGATGCGGTGGGCTCTATGGCTTCTGAGGCGGAA
AGAACCAGCTGGGGCTCTAGGGGGTATCCCC
[124 nt withheld, positions 5982-6105]
C
[91 nt withheld, positions 6107-6197]
A
[49 nt withheld, positions 6199-6247]
CCTTTGACGTTGGAGTCCACGTTCTTT
[37 nt withheld, positions 6275-6311]
ACCCTATCTCGGTCTATTCTTTTGATTTATAAGGGATTTTGCCGATTTCGGCCTATTGGTTAAAAAATGA
GCTGATTTAACAAAAATTTAACGCGAATTAATTCTGTGGAATGTGTGTCAGTTAGGGTGTGGAAAGTCCC
CAGGCTCCCCAGCAGGCAGAAGTATGCAAAGCATGCATCTCAATTAGTCAGCAACCAGGTGTGGAAAGTC
CCCAGGCTCCCCAGCAGGCAGAAGTATGCAAAGCATGCATCTCAATTAGTCAGCAACCATAGTCCCGCCC
CTAACTCCGCCCATCCCGCCCCTAACTCCGCCCAGTTCCGCCCATTCTCCGCCCCATGGCTGACTAATTT
TTTTTATTTATGCAGAGGCCGAGGCCGCCTCTGCCTCTGAGCTATTCCAGAAGTAGTGAGGAGGCTTTTT
TGGAGGCCTAGGCTTTTGCAAAAAGCTCCCGGGAGCTTGTATATCCATTTTCGGATCTGATCAGCACGTG
TTGACAATTAATCATCGGCATAGTATATCGGCATAGTATAATACGACAAGGTGAGGAACTAAACCATGGC
CAAGTTGACCAGTGCCGTTCCGGTGCTCACCGCGCGCGACGTCGCCGGAGCGGTCGAGTTCTGGACCGAC
CGGCTCGGGTTCTCCCGGGACTTCGTGGAGGACGACTTCGCCGGTGTGGTCCGGGACGACGTGACCCTGT
TCATCAGCGCGGTCCAGGACCAGGTGGTGCCGGACAACACCCTGGCCTGGGTGTGGGTGCGCGGCCTGGA
CGAGCTGTACGCCGAGTGGTCGGAGGTCGTGTCCACGAACTTCCGGGACGCCTCCGGGCCGGCCATGACC
GAGATCGGCGAGCAGCCGTGGGGGCGGGAGTTCGCCCTGCGCGACCCGGCCGGCAACTGCGTGCACTTCG
TGGCCGAGGAGCAGGACTGACACGTGCTACGAGATTTCGATTCCACCGCCGCCTTCTATGAAAGGTTGGG
CTTCGGAATCGTTTTCCGGGACGCCGGCTGGATGATCCTCCAGCGCGGGGATCTCATGCTGGAGTTCTTC
GCCCACCCCAACTTGTTTATTGCAGCTTATAATGGTTACAAATAAAGCAATAGCATCACAAATTTCACAA
ATAAAGCATTTTTTTCACTGCATTCTAGTTGTGGTTTGTCCAAACTCATCAATGTATCTTATCATGTCTG
TATACCGTCGACCTCTAGCTAGAGCTTGGCGTAATCATGGTCATAGCTGTTTCCTGTGTGAAATTGTTAT
CCGCTCACAATTCCACACAACATACGAGCCGGAAGCATAAAGTGTAAAGCCTGGGGTGCCTAATGAGTGA
GCTAACTCACATTAATTGCGTTGCGCTCACTGCCCGCTTTCCAGTCGGGAAACCTGTCGTGCCAGCTGCA
TTAATGAATCGGCCAACGCGCGGGGAGAGGCGGTTTGCGTATTGGGCGCTCTTCCGCTTCCTCGCTCACT
GACTCGCTGCGCTCGGTCGTTCGGCTGCGGCGAGCGGTATCAGCTCACTCAAAGGCGGTAATACGGTTAT
CCACAGAATCAGGGGATAACGCAGGAAAGAACATGTGAGCAAAAGGCCAGCAAAAGGCCAGGAACCGTAA
AAAGGCCGCGTTGCTGGCGTTTTTCCATAGGCTCCGCCCCCCTGACGAGCATCACAAAAATCGACGCTCA
AGTCAGAGGTGGCGAAACCCGACAGGACTATAAAGATACCAGGCGTTTCCCCCTGGAAGCTCCCTCGTGC
GCTCTCCTGTTCCGACCCTGCCGCTTACCGGATACCTGTCCGCCTTTCTCCCTTCGGGAAGCGTGGCGCT
TTCTCATAGCTCACGCTGTAGGTATCTCAGTTCGGTGTAGGTCGTTCGCTCCAAGCTGGGCTGTGTGCAC
GAACCCCCCGTTCAGCCCGACCGCTGCGCCTTATCCGGTAACTATCGTCTTGAGTCCAACCCGGTAAGAC
ACGACTTATCGCCACTGGCAGCAGCCACTGGTAACAGGATTAGCAGAGCGAGGTATGTAGGCGGTGCTAC
AGAGTTCTTGAAGTGGTGGCCTAACTACGGCTACACTAGAAGAACAGTATTTGGTATCTGCGCTCTGCTG
AAGCCAGTTACCTTCGGAAAAAGAGTTGGTAGCTCTTGATCCGGCAAACAAACCACCGCTGGTAGCGGTG
GTTTTTTTGTTTGCAAGCAGCAGATTACGCGCAGAAAAAAAGGATCTCAAGAAGATCCTTTGATCTTTTC
TACGGGGTCTGACGCTCAGTGGAACGAAAACTCACGTTAAGGGATTTTGGTCATGAGATTATCAAAAAGG
ATCTTCACCTAGATCCTTTTAAATTAAAAATGAAGTTTTAAATCAATCTAAAGTATATATGAGTAAACTT
GGTCTGACAGTTACCAATGCTTAATCAGTGAGGCACCTATCTCAGCGATCTGTCTATTTCGTTCATCCAT
AGTTGCCTGACTCCCCGTCGTGTAGATAACTACGATACGGGAGGGCTTACCATCTGGCCCCAGTGCTGCA
ATGATACCGCGAGACCCACGCTCACCGGCTCCAGATTTATCAGCAATAAACCAGCCAGCCGGAAGGGCCG
AGCGCAGAAGTGGTCCTGCAACTTTATCCGCCTCCATCCAGTCTATTAATTGTTGCCGGGAAGCTAGAGT
AAGTAGTTCGCCAGTTAATAGTTTGCGCAACGTTGTTGCCATTGCTACAGGCATCGTGGTGTCACGCTCG
TCGTTTGGTATGGCTTCATTCAGCTCCGGTTCCCAACGATCAAGGCGAGTTACATGATCCCCCATGTTGT
GCAAAAAAGCGGTTAGCTCCTTCGGTCCTCCGATCGTTGTCAGAAGTAAGTTGGCCGCAGTGTTATCACT
CATGGTTATGGCAGCACTGCATAATTCTCTTACTGTCATGCCATCCGTAAGATGCTTTTCTGTGACTGGT
GAGTACTCAACCAAGTCATTCTGAGAATAGTGTATGCGGCGACCGAGTTGCTCTTGCCCGGCGTCAATAC
GGGATAATACCGCGCCACATAGCAGAACTTTAAAAGTGCTCATCATTGGAAAACGTTCTTCGGGGCGAAA
ACTCTCAAGGATCTTACCGCTGTTGAGATCCAGTTCGATGTAACCCACTCGTGCACCCAACTGATCTTCA
GCATCTTTTACTTTCACCAGCGTTTCTGGGTGAGCAAAAACAGGAAGGCAAAATGCCGCAAAAAAGGGAA
TAAGGGCGACACGGAAATGTTGAATACTCATACTCTTCCTTTTTCAATATTATTGAAGCATTTATCAGGG
TTATTGTCTCATGAGCGGATACATATTTGAATGTATTTAGAAAAATAAACAAATAGGGGTTCCGCGCACA
TTTCCCCGAAAAGTGCCACCTGACGTCGACGGATCGGGAGATCTCCCGATCCCCTATGGTGCACTCTCAG
TACAATCTGCTCTGATGCCGCATAGTTAAGCCAGTATCTGCTCCCTGCTTGTGTGTTGGAGGTCGCTGAG
TAGTGCGCGAGCAAAATTTAAGCTACAACAAGGCAAGGCTTGACCGACAATTGCATGAAGAATCTGCTTA
GGGTTAGGCGTTTTGCGCTGCTTCGCGATGTACGGGCCAGATATACGCGTTGACATTGATTATTGACTAG
TTATTAATAGTAATCAATTACGGGGTCATTAGTTCATAGCCCATATATGGAGTTCCGCGTTACATAACTT
ACGGTAAATGGCCCGCCTGGCTGACCGCCCAACGACCCCCGCCCATTGACGTCAATAATGACGTATGTTC
CCATAGTAACGCCAATAGGGACTTTCCATTGACGTCAATGGGTGGAGTATTTACGGTAAACTGCCCACTT
GGCAGTACATCAAGTGTATCATATGCCAAGTACGCCCCCTATTGACGTCAATGACGGTAAATGGCCCGCC
TGGCATTATGCCCAGTACATGACCTTATGGGACTTTCCTACTTGGCAGTACATCTACGTATTAGTCATCG
CTATTACCATGGTGATGCGGTTTTGGCAGTACATCAATGGGCGTGGATAGCGGTTTGACTCACGGGGATT
TCCAAGTCTCCACCCCATTGACGTCAATGGGAGTTTGTTTTGGCACCAAAATCAACGGGACTTTCCAAAA
TGTCGTAACAACTCCGCCCCATTGACGCAAATGGGCGGTAGGCGTGTACGGTGGGAGGTCTATATAAGCA
GCGCGTTTTGCCTGTACTGGGTCTCTCTGGTTAGACCAGATCTGAGCCTGGGAGCTCTCTGGCTAACTAG
GGAACCCACTGCTTAAGCCTCAATAAAGCTTGCCTTGAGTGCTTCAAGTAGTGTGTGCCCGTCTGTTGTG
TGACTCTGGTAACTAGAGATCCCTCAGACCCTTTTAGTCAGTGTGGAAAATCTCTAGCAGTGGCGCCCGA
ACAGGGACTTGAAAGCGAAAGGGAAACCAGAGGAGCTCTCTCGACGCAGGACTCGGCTTGCTGAAGCGCG
CACGGCAAGAGGCGAGGGGCGGCGACTGGTGAGTACGCCAAAAATTTTGACTAGCGGAGGCTAGAAGGAG
AGAGATGGGTGCGAGAGCGTCAGTATTAAGCGGGGGAGAATTAGATCGCGATGGGAAAAAATTCGGTTAA
GGCCAGGGGGAAAGAAAAAATATAAATTAAAACATATAGTATGGGCAAGCAGGGAGCTAGAACGATTCGC
AGTTAATCCTGGCCTGTTAGAAACATCAGAAGGCTGTAGACAAATACTGGGACAGCTACAACCATCCCTT
CAGACAGGATCAGAAGAACTTAGATCATTATATAATACAGTAGCAACCCTCTATTGTGTGCATCAAAGGA
TAGAGATAAAAGACACCAAGGAAGCTTTAGACAAGATAGAGGAAGAGCAAAACAAAAGTAAGACCACCGC
ACAGCAAGCGGCCGCTGATCTTCAGACCTGGAGGAGGAGATATGAGGGACAATTGGAGAAGTGAATTATA
TAAATATAAAGTAGTAAAAATTGAACCATTAGGAGTAGCACCCACCAAGGCAAAGAGAAGAGTGGTGCAG
AGAGAAAAAAGAGCAGTGGGAATAGGAGCTTTGTTCCTTGGGTTCTTGGGAGCAGCAGGAAGCACTATGG
GCGCAGCGTCAATGACGCTGACGGTACAGGCCAGACAATTATTGTCTGGTATAGTGCAGCAGCAGAACAA
TTTGCTGAGGGCTATTGAGGCGCAACAGCATCTGTTGCAACTCACAGTCTGGGGCATCAAGCAGCTCCAG
GCAAGAATCCTGGCTGTGGAAAGATACCTAAAGGATCAACAGCTCCTGGGGATTTGGGGTTGCTCTGGAA
AACTCATTTGCACCACTGCTGTGCCTTGGAATGCTAGTTGGAGTAATAAATCTCTGGAACAGATTTGGAA
TCACACGACCTGGATGGAGTGGGACAGAGAAATTAACAATTACACAAGCTTAATACACTCCTTAATTGAA
GAATCGCAAAACCAGCAAGAAAAGAATGAACAAGAATTATTGGAATTAGATAAATGGGCAAGTTTGTGGA
ATTGGTTTAACATAACAAATTGGCTGTGGTATATAAAATTATTCATAATGATAGTAGGAGGCTTGGTAGG
TTTAAGAATAGTTTTTGCTGTACTTTCTATAGTGAATAGAGTTAGGCAGGGATATTCACCATTATCGTTT
CAGAC
Features (pLannotate 1.2.2; 39 found; start..end, strand, type, name):
    149..266     +  misc_feature   cPPT/CTS: central polypurine tract and central termination sequence of HIV-1
    331..1542    +  promoter       UbC promoter: human ubiquitin C promoter
   1574..1698    +  protein_bind   attR1: mutant version of attR; recombination site for the Gateway® LR reaction LR Clonase™
   1723..1753    +  promoter       lac UV5 promoter: E. coli lac promoter with an "up" mutation
   1777..1806    +  promoter       cat promoter (fragment): promoter of the E. coli cat gene encoding chloramphenicol acetyltransferase
   1807..2487    +  CDS            CmR: chloramphenicol acetyltransferase confers resistance to chloramphenicol
   2644..2802    +  CDS            ccdA (fragment): CCDA_ECO57 - Also known as H, letA. Experimental evidence at protein level: Swiss-Prot protein existence level 1. Antitoxin component of a type II toxin-antitoxin (TA) system which inhibits the post-segregational killing (PSK) of plasmid-free cells, also referred to as a plasmid addiction system. Binds to and blocks the activity of CcdB; will also remove bound CcdB protein from the CcdB-GyrA complex by forming a CcdA-CcdB complex, a process termed rejuvenation. Functions as a transcriptional corepressor for the ccdAB operon, repression also requires CcdB (By similarity). From Escherichia coli
   2807..3112    +  CDS            ccdB: CcdB, a bacterial toxin that poisons DNA gyrase; ccdB; Plasmids containing the ccdB gene cannot be propagated in standard E. coli strains.
   3153..3277    -  protein_bind   attR2: mutant version of attR; recombination site for the Gateway® LR reaction LR Clonase™
   3288..3968    +  CDS            (3-F)Tyr-EGFP: (3-F)Tyr-EGFP is a basic (constitutively fluorescent) green fluorescent protein published in 2004, derived from Aequorea victoria.
   3987..4160    +  CDS            ProtA: IgG-binding unit of Staphylococcus aureus protein A
   4164..4334    +  CDS            ProtA: IgG-binding unit of Staphylococcus aureus protein A
   4363..4387    +  misc_feature   MCS (fragment): pBluescript multiple cloning site
   4387..4975    +  misc_feature   WPRE: woodchuck hepatitis virus posttranscriptional regulatory element
   4912..5493    +  CDS            nef (fragment): NEF_HV1H2 - Experimental evidence at protein level: Swiss-Prot protein existence level 1. Extracellular Nef protein targets CD4(+) T-lymphocytes for apoptosis by interacting with CXCR4 surface receptors. From Human immunodeficiency virus type 1 group M subtype B (isolate HXB2) (HIV-1).
   5500..5680    +  LTR            5' LTR (truncated): truncated 5' long terminal repeat (LTR) from HIV-1
   5712..5936    +  polyA_signal   bGH poly(A) signal: bovine growth hormone polyadenylation signal
   5940..5961    +  promoter       SV40 promoter (fragment): SV40 enhancer and early promoter
   5982..6410    +  rep_origin     f1 ori (sequence partly withheld): f1 bacteriophage origin of replication; arrow indicates direction of (+) strand synthesis
   6424..6753    +  promoter       SV40 promoter: SV40 enhancer and early promoter
   6801..6848    +  promoter       EM7 promoter: synthetic bacterial promoter&nbsp
   6867..7241    +  CDS            BleoR: antibiotic-binding protein; Sh ble from Streptoalloteichus hindustanus; confers resistance to bleomycin, phleomycin, and Zeocin™
   7251..7376    +  CDS            ble (fragment): BLE_KLEPN - Experimental evidence at protein level: Swiss-Prot protein existence level 1. Binding protein with a strong affinity to the bleomycin family of antibiotics. Binds to CL990; an antimitotic-antibiotic compound. From Klebsiella pneumoniae.
   7371..7492    +  polyA_signal   SV40 poly(A) signal: SV40 polyadenylation signal
   7563..7585    -  protein_bind   lac operator (fragment): The lac repressor binds to the lac operator to inhibit transcription in E. coli. This inhibition can be relieved by adding lactose or isopropyl-β-D-thiogalactopyranoside (IPTG). lac repressor encoded by lacI
   7589..7619    -  promoter       lac promoter: promoter for the E. coli lac operon
   7634..7655    -  protein_bind   CAP binding site: CAP binding activates transcription in the presence of cAMP. E. coli catabolite activator protein
   7668..7760    -  CDS            lacI (fragment): lac repressor; lacI; The lac repressor binds to the lac operator to inhibit transcription in E. coli. This inhibition can be relieved by adding lactose or isopropyl-β-D-thiogalactopyranoside (IPTG).
   7943..8531    -  rep_origin     ori: high-copy-number ColE1/pMB1/pBR322/pUC origin of replication
   8702..9562    -  CDS            AmpR: β-lactamase; bla; confers resistance to ampicillin, carbenicillin, and related antibiotics
   9563..9667    -  promoter       AmpR promoter: bla
   9726..9778    -  misc_feature   bom (fragment): basis of mobility region from pBR322
   9933..10312   +  enhancer       CMV enhancer: human cytomegalovirus immediate early enhancer
  10313..10512   +  promoter       CMV promoter: human cytomegalovirus (CMV) immediate early promoter
  10530..10710   +  LTR            5' LTR (truncated): truncated 5' long terminal repeat (LTR) from HIV-1
  10757..10882   +  misc_feature   HIV-1 Ψ: packaging signal of human immunodeficiency virus type 1
  10866..11229   +  CDS            HIV-1 gag (fragment): gag protein from human immunodeficiency virus 1; gag
  11375..11608   +  misc_feature   RRE: The Rev response element (RRE) of HIV-1 allows for Rev-dependent mRNA export from the nucleus to the cytoplasm.
  11985..99      +  CDS            Rev (fragment) (across the origin): human immunodeficiency virus 1 (HIV-1) Rev protein; rev; enhances nuclear export of unspliced and incompletely spliced viral mRNAs
