[The description below was written by a language model from this plasmid's Addgene catalogue record and pLannotate feature annotations shown in this document.]
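Description:
pLenti GW-mCit-PA is an empty lentiviral Gateway destination vector built on the FUGW backbone, designed to express a protein of interest in mammalian cells as a C-terminal fusion to mCitrine and Staphylococcus aureus protein A. It replicates in E. coli from a high-copy ColE1/pUC-type origin and carries an ampicillin resistance gene on the backbone, together with an f1 origin. Because the unrecombined Gateway cassette contains the gyrase toxin gene ccdB and a chloramphenicol resistance gene, the empty vector is maintained under dual ampicillin/chloramphenicol selection in a ccdB-tolerant strain. An SV40/EM7-driven bleomycin/Zeocin resistance cassette lies outside the viral transfer region.

The viral portion begins with a CMV enhancer/promoter fused to a truncated HIV-1 5' LTR, followed by the Ψ packaging signal with a partial gag sequence, the RRE and the cPPT/CTS. It ends with a WPRE, a downstream LTR (also annotated as truncated) and a bGH polyadenylation signal. Within it, the human ubiquitin C promoter drives the attR1–CmR–ccdB–attR2 cassette. An LR reaction with an entry clone replaces this cassette with the open reading frame, placing it upstream of the tag. The tag consists of a GFP-family coding sequence, which the automated annotation labels as an EGFP variant but which corresponds to the catalogued mCitrine, followed by two IgG-binding units of protein A.

The associated publication describes LuTHy, a double-readout bioluminescence-based two-hybrid method for quantifying protein–protein interactions in mammalian cells, which indicates the intended use of the fusions. The depositor and repository sequences differ slightly in length and start point but show the same feature order.
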