Addgene plasmid #113457: pLenti GW-mCit-PA
Purpose: (Empty Backbone) Lentiviral ProteinA-mCitrine Gateway shuttle vector for C-terminal fusions
Depositing lab: Erich Wanker. Depositing organization: Max-Delbrueck-Centrum fuer Molekulare Medizin (MDC). Publication: LuTHy: a double-readout bioluminescence-based two-hybrid technology for quantitative mapping of protein-protein interactions in mammalian cells. Trepte P, Kruse S, Kostova S, Hoffmann S, Buntru A, Tempelmeier A, Secker C, Diez L, Schulz A, Klockmeier K, Zenkner M, Golusik S, Rau K, Schnoegl S, Garner CC, Wanker EE. Mol Syst Biol. 2018 Jul 11;14(7):e8071. doi: 10.15252/msb.20178071. PubMed 29997244.
Backbone
  Vector backbone: FUGW
  Backbone manufacturer: FUGW was a gift from David Baltimore (Addgene plasmid # 14883)
  Backbone size (bp): 9955
  Vector type: Mammalian Expression, Lentiviral
  Promoter: hUbC
  Tag / fusion protein: mCitrine-ProteinA (C terminal on insert)
Growth in bacteria
  Bacterial resistance: Chloramphenicol and Ampicillin, 25 & 100 μg/mL
  Growth temperature: 37°C
  Growth strain: ccdB Survival
  Copy number: High Copy
Gene/Insert
  Cloning method: Gateway Cloning
  Sequencing primers: 5′ tgaagctccggttttgaact; 3′ agtgtgagtttcccatatgtcg
Resource information
  A portion of this plasmid was derived from a plasmid made by: Viral Core Facility (VCF) of the Charité – Universitätsmedizin Berlin
Terms and licenses: Academic/Nonprofit Terms; Industry Terms: Not Available to Industry
How to cite: pLenti GW-mCit-PA was a gift from Erich Wanker (Addgene plasmid # 113457 ; http://n2t.net/addgene:113457 ; RRID:Addgene_113457)
